Addgene plasmid #1439: pPD22_04
Purpose: (Empty Backbone)
Depositing lab: Andrew Fire. Depositing organization: Carnegie Institution for Science.
Backbone
  Vector backbone: Unknown
  Backbone size (bp): 6562
  Vector type: Worm Expression
Growth in bacteria
  Bacterial resistance: Ampicillin, 100 μg/mL
  Growth temperature: 37°C
  Growth strain: DH5alpha
  Copy number: Unknown
Gene/Insert
  Gene/Insert name: None
  Tag / fusion protein: IVSA, rf2204, SV40NLS, lacZN, lacZC
  Cloning method: Restriction Enzyme
Terms and licenses: Academic/Nonprofit Terms; Industry Terms: Not Available to Industry
Depositor comments: See Fire Lab Vector Kit Documentation 1995. Fire Lab Miniprep Number pPD22.04, Ligation number NONE.
How to cite: pPD22_04 was a gift from Andrew Fire (Addgene plasmid # 1439 ; http://n2t.net/addgene:1439 ; RRID:Addgene_1439)
