[The description below was written by a language model from this plasmid's Addgene catalogue record and pLannotate feature annotations shown in this document.]
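Description:
pPD22_04 is an empty-backbone worm expression vector from a 1995 kit of C. elegans reporter vectors, designed for building lacZ fusions. The parental backbone is recorded as unknown, but the annotated features point to a pUC/pBR322-type plasmid: a high-copy ColE1/pMB1 origin, the bla (AmpR) gene with its own promoter for ampicillin selection in E. coli, small remnants of rop and the bom region, and a lac promoter/operator with CAP binding site and a lacI fragment lying next to a partial pUC18/19 multiple cloning site. The catalogue lists a size of 6562 bp, while the annotated depositor sequence is 6,555 nt, a minor discrepancy.

The payload is a promoterless reporter cassette rather than a gene insert. The catalogue describes its modules as IVSA (a synthetic intron segment in this vector series), a reading-frame segment called rf2204, an SV40 nuclear localization signal, and the N- and C-terminal portions of lacZ. The feature table confirms a full-length β-galactosidase coding sequence downstream of the cloning site, preceded by a short stretch matching E. coli trpS, which is probably part of the leader fused to lacZ. The intron and NLS were not picked up by the automated annotation. A short match to the C. elegans aex-5 gene lies downstream of lacZ; the record does not say what this worm-derived segment does. No worm promoter is recorded, which fits the intended use: a candidate promoter or gene fragment is inserted by restriction cloning upstream of lacZ, and the nuclear-targeted β-galactosidase then concentrates staining in nuclei, making it easier to identify expressing cells in transgenic animals.
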