Features (pLannotate 1.2.2; 13 found; start..end, strand, type, name):
     18..58      -  misc_feature   MCS (fragment): pUC18/19 multiple cloning site
    180..263     +  CDS            trpS (fragment): SYW_ECOLI - Experimental evidence at protein level: Swiss-Prot protein existence level 1. Catalyzes the attachment of tryptophan to tRNA(Trp). Amino acylates tRNA(Trp) with both L- and D-tryptophan, although D-tryptophan is a poor substrate (PubMed:10918062). From Escherichia coli (strain K12).
    270..3317    +  CDS            lacZ: β-galactosidase; lacZ
   3820..3972    +  CDS            aex-5 (fragment): AEX5_CAEEL - Also known as kpc-3 From Caenorhabditis elegans.
   4100..4135    +  CDS            rop (fragment): Rop protein, which maintains plasmids at low copy number; rop
   4237..4336    +  misc_feature   bom (fragment): basis of mobility region from pBR322
   4434..4538    +  promoter       AmpR promoter: bla
   4539..5399    +  CDS            AmpR: β-lactamase; bla; confers resistance to ampicillin, carbenicillin, and related antibiotics
   5570..6158    +  rep_origin     ori: high-copy-number ColE1/pMB1/pBR322/pUC origin of replication
   6341..6433    +  CDS            lacI (fragment): lac repressor; lacI; The lac repressor binds to the lac operator to inhibit transcription in E. coli. This inhibition can be relieved by adding lactose or isopropyl-β-D-thiogalactopyranoside (IPTG).
   6446..6467    +  protein_bind   CAP binding site: CAP binding activates transcription in the presence of cAMP. E. coli catabolite activator protein
   6482..6512    +  promoter       lac promoter: promoter for the E. coli lac operon
   6520..6536    +  protein_bind   lac operator: The lac repressor binds to the lac operator to inhibit transcription in E. coli. This inhibition can be relieved by adding lactose or isopropyl-β-D-thiogalactopyranoside (IPTG). lac repressor encoded by lacI
>Addgene plasmid #1439 | pPD22_04 | depositor full sequence | sequence record 50 | Author sequence
ATGACCATGATTACGCCAAGCTTGCATGCCTGCAGGTCGACTCTAGAGGATCCCCGGGATTGGCCAAAGG
ACCCAAAGGTATGTTTCGAATGATACTAACATAACATAGAACATTTTCAGGAGGACCCTTGAGGGTACCG
AGCTCAGAAAAAATGACTGCTCCAAAGAAGAAGCGTAAGGTACCGGTGGGTGAAGACCAGAAACAGCACC
TCGAACTGAGCCGCGATATTGCCCAGCGTTTCAACGCGCTGTATGGCGAGATCGATCCCGTCGTTTTACA
ACGTCGTGACTGGGAAAACCCTGGCGTTACCCAACTTAATCGCCTTGCAGCACATCCCCCTTTCGCCAGC
TGGCGTAATAGCGAAGAGGCCCGCACCGATCGCCCTTCCCAACAGTTGCGCAGCCTGAATGGCGAATGGC
GCTTTGCCTGGTTTCCGGCACCAGAAGCGGTGCCGGAAAGCTGGCTGGAGTGCGATCTTCCTGAGGCCGA
TACTGTCGTCGTCCCCTCAAACTGGCAGATGCACGGTTACGATGCGCCCATCTACACCAACGTGACCTAT
CCCATTACGGTCAATCCGCCGTTTGTTCCCACGGAGAATCCGACGGGTTGTTACTCGCTCACATTTAATG
TTGATGAAAGCTGGCTACAGGAAGGCCAGACGCGAATTATTTTTGATGGCGTTAACTCGGCGTTTCATCT
GTGGTGCAACGGGCGCTGGGTCGGTTACGGCCAGGACAGTCGTTTGCCGTCTGAATTTGACCTGAGCGCA
TTTTTACGCGCCGGAGAAAACCGCCTCGCGGTGATGGTGCTGCGCTGGAGTGACGGCAGTTATCTGGAAG
ATCAGGATATGTGGCGGATGAGCGGCATTTTCCGTGACGTCTCGTTGCTGCATAAACCGACTACACAAAT
CAGCGATTTCCATGTTGCCACTCGCTTTAATGATGATTTCAGCCGCGCTGTACTGGAGGCTGAAGTTCAG
ATGTGCGGCGAGTTGCGTGACTACCTACGGGTAACAGTTTCTTTATGGCAGGGTGAAACGCAGGTCGCCA
GCGGCACCGCGCCTTTCGGCGGTGAAATTATCGATGAGCGTGGTGGTTATGCCGATCGCGTCACACTACG
TCTGAACGTCGAAAACCCGAAACTGTGGAGCGCCGAAATCCCGAATCTCTATCGTGCGGTGGTTGAACTG
CACACCGCCGACGGCACGCTGATTGAAGCAGAAGCCTGCGATGTCGGTTTCCGCGAGGTGCGGATTGAAA
ATGGTCTGCTGCTGCTGAACGGCAAGCCGTTGCTGATTCGAGGCGTTAACCGTCACGAGCATCATCCTCT
GCATGGTCAGGTCATGGATGAGCAGACGATGGTGCAGGATATCCTGCTGATGAAGCAGAACAACTTTAAC
GCCGTGCGCTGTTCGCATTATCCGAACCATCCGCTGTGGTACACGCTGTGCGACCGCTACGGCCTGTATG
TGGTGGATGAAGCCAATATTGAAACCCACGGCATGGTGCCAATGAATCGTCTGACCGATGATCCGCGCTG
GCTACCGGCGATGAGCGAACGCGTAACGCGAATGGTGCAGCGCGATCGTAATCACCCGAGTGTGATCATC
TGGTCGCTGGGGAATGAATCAGGCCACGGCGCTAATCACGACGCGCTGTATCGCTGGATCAAATCTGTCG
ATCCTTCCCGCCCGGTGCAGTATGAAGGCGGCGGAGCCGACACCACGGCCACCGATATTATTTGCCCGAT
GTACGCGCGCGTGGATGAAGACCAGCCCTTCCCGGCTGTGCCGAAATGGTCCATCAAAAAATGGCTTTCG
CTACCTGGAGAGACGCGCCCGCTGATCCTTTGCGAATACGCCCACGCGATGGGTAACAGTCTTGGCGGTT
TCGCTAAATACTGGCAGGCGTTTCGTCAGTATCCCCGTTTACAGGGCGGCTTCGTCTGGGACTGGGTGGA
TCAGTCGCTGATTAAATATGATGAAAACGGCAACCCGTGGTCGGCTTACGGCGGTGATTTTGGCGATACG
CCGAACGATCGCCAGTTCTGTATGAACGGTCTGGTCTTTGCCGACCGCACGCCGCATCCAGCGCTGACGG
AAGCAAAACACCAGCAGCAGTTTTTCCAGTTCCGTTTATCCGGGCAAACCATCGAAGTGACCAGCGAATA
CCTGTTCCGTCATAGCGATAACGAGCTCCTGCACTGGATGGTGGCGCTGGATGGTAAGCCGCTGGCAAGC
GGTGAAGTGCCTCTGGATGTCGCTCCACAAGGTAAACAGTTGATTGAACTGCCTGAACTACCGCAGCCGG
AGAGCGCCGGGCAACTCTGGCTCACAGTACGCGTAGTGCAACCGAACGCGACCGCATGGTCAGAAGCCGG
GCACATCAGCGCCTGGCAGCAGTGGCGTCTGGCGGAAAACCTCAGTGTGACGCTCCCCGCCGCGTCCCAC
GCCATCCCGCATCTGACCACCAGCGAAATGGATTTTTGCATCGAGCTGGGTAATAAGCGTTGGCAATTTA
ACCGCCAGTCAGGCTTTCTTTCACAGATGTGGATTGGCGATAAAAAACAACTGCTGACGCCGCTGCGCGA
TCAGTTCACCCGTGCACCGCTGGATAACGACATTGGCGTAAGTGAAGCGACCCGCATTGACCCTAACGCC
TGGGTCGAACGCTGGAAGGCGGCGGGCCATTACCAGGCCGAAGCAGCGTTGTTGCAGTGCACGGCAGATA
CACTTGCTGATGCGGTGCTGATTACGACCGCTCACGCGTGGCAGCATCAGGGGAAAACCTTATTTATCAG
CCGGAAAACCTACCGGATTGATGGTAGTGGTCAAATGGCGATTACCGTTGATGTTGAAGTGGCGAGCGAT
ACACCGCATCCGGCGCGGATTGGCCTGAACTGCCAGCTGGCGCAGGTAGCAGAGCGGGTAAACTGGCTCG
GATTAGGGCCGCAAGAAAACTATCCCGACCGCCTTACTGCCGCCTGTTTTGACCGCTGGGATCTGCCATT
GTCAGACATGTATACCCCGTACGTCTTCCCGAGCGAAAACGGTCTGCGCTGCGGGACGCGCGAATTGAAT
TATGGCCCACACCAGTGGCGCGGCGACTTCCAGTTCAACATCAGCCGCTACAGTCAACAGCAACTGATGG
AAACCAGCCATCGCCATCTGCTGCACGCGGAAGAAGGCACATGGCTGAATATCGACGGTTTCCATATGGG
GATTGGTGGCGACGACTCCTGGAGCCCGTCAGTATCGGCGGAATTCCAACTGAGCGCCGGTCGCTACCAT
TACCAACTTGTCTGGTGTCAAAAATAATAGGGGCCGCTGTCATCAGATCGCCATCTCGCGCCCGTGCCTC
TGACTTCTAAGTCCAATTACTCTTCAACATCCCTACATGCTCTTTCTCCCTGTGCTCCCACCCCCTATTT
TTGTTATTATCAAAAAACTTCTCTTAATTTCTTTGTTTTTTAGCTTCTTTTAAGTCACCTCTAACAATGA
AATTGTGTAGATTCAAAAATAGAATTAATTCGTAATAAAAAGTCGAAAAAAATTGTGCTCCCTCCCCCCA
TTAATAATAATTCTATCCCAAAATCTACACAATGTTCTGTGTACACTTCTTATGTTTTTTACTTCTGATA
AATTTTTTTGAAACATCATAGAAAAAACCGCACACAAAATACCTTATCATATGTTACGTTTCAGTTTATG
ACCGCAATTTTTATTTCTTCGCACGTCTGGGCCTCTCATGACGTCAAATCATGCTCATCGTGAAAAAGTT
TTGGAGTATTTTTGGAATTTTTCAATCAAGTGAAAGTTTATGAAATTAATTTTCCTGCTTTTGCTTTTTG
GGGTTTCCCCTATTGTTTGTCAAGATTTCGAGGACGGCGTTTTTCTTGCTAAAATCACAAGTATTGATGA
GCACGATGCAAGAAAGATCGGAAGAAGGTTTGGGTTTGAGGCTCAGTGGAAGGTGAGTAGAAGTTGATAA
TTTGAAAGTGGAGTAGTGTCTATGGGGTTTTTGCCTTAAATGACAGAATACATTCCCAATATACCAAACA
TAACTGTTTCCTACTAGTCGGCCGTACGGGCCCTTTCGTCTCGCGCGTTTCGGTGATGACGGTGAAAACC
TCTGACACATGCAGCTCCCGGAGACGGTCACAGCTTGTCTGTAAGCGGATGCCGGGAGCAGACAAGCCCG
TCAGGGCGCGTCAGCGGGTGTTGGCGGGTGTCGGGGCTGGCTTAACTATGCGGCATCAGAGCAGATTGTA
CTGAGAGTGCACCATATGCGGTGTGAAATACCGCACAGATGCGTAAGGAGAAAATACCGCATCAGGCGGC
CTTAAGGGCCTCGTGATACGCCTATTTTTATAGGTTAATGTCATGATAATAATGGTTTCTTAGACGTCAG
GTGGCACTTTTCGGGGAAATGTGCGCGGAACCCCTATTTGTTTATTTTTCTAAATACATTCAAATATGTA
TCCGCTCATGAGACAATAACCCTGATAAATGCTTCAATAATATTGAAAAAGGAAGAGTATGAGTATTCAA
CATTTCCGTGTCGCCCTTATTCCCTTTTTTGCGGCATTTTGCCTTCCTGTTTTTGCTCACCCAGAAACGC
TGGTGAAAGTAAAAGATGCTGAAGATCAGTTGGGTGCACGAGTGGGTTACATCGAACTGGATCTCAACAG
CGGTAAGATCCTTGAGAGTTTTCGCCCCGAAGAACGTTTTCCAATGATGAGCACTTTTAAAGTTCTGCTA
TGTGGCGCGGTATTATCCCGTATTGACGCCGGGCAAGAGCAACTCGGTCGCCGCATACACTATTCTCAGA
ATGACTTGGTTGAGTACTCACCAGTCACAGAAAAGCATCTTACGGATGGCATGACAGTAAGAGAATTATG
CAGTGCTGCCATAACCATGAGTGATAACACTGCGGCCAACTTACTTCTGACAACGATCGGAGGACCGAAG
GAGCTAACCGCTTTTTTGCACAACATGGGGGATCATGTAACTCGCCTTGATCGTTGGGAACCGGAGCTGA
ATGAAGCCATACCAAACGACGAGCGTGACACCACGATGCCTGTAGCAATGGCAACAACGTTGCGCAAACT
ATTAACTGGCGAACTACTTACTCTAGCTTCCCGGCAACAATTAATAGACTGGATGGAGGCGGATAAAGTT
GCAGGACCACTTCTGCGCTCGGCCCTTCCGGCTGGCTGGTTTATTGCTGATAAATCTGGAGCCGGTGAGC
GTGGGTCTCGCGGTATCATTGCAGCACTGGGGCCAGATGGTAAGCCCTCCCGTATCGTAGTTATCTACAC
GACGGGGAGTCAGGCAACTATGGATGAACGAAATAGACAGATCGCTGAGATAGGTGCCTCACTGATTAAG
CATTGGTAACTGTCAGACCAAGTTTACTCATATATACTTTAGATTGATTTAAAACTTCATTTTTAATTTA
AAAGGATCTAGGTGAAGATCCTTTTTGATAATCTCATGACCAAAATCCCTTAACGTGAGTTTTCGTTCCA
CTGAGCGTCAGACCCCGTAGAAAAGATCAAAGGATCTTCTTGAGATCCTTTTTTTCTGCGCGTAATCTGC
TGCTTGCAAACAAAAAAACCACCGCTACCAGCGGTGGTTTGTTTGCCGGATCAAGAGCTACCAACTCTTT
TTCCGAAGGTAACTGGCTTCAGCAGAGCGCAGATACCAAATACTGTCCTTCTAGTGTAGCCGTAGTTAGG
CCACCACTTCAAGAACTCTGTAGCACCGCCTACATACCTCGCTCTGCTAATCCTGTTACCAGTGGCTGCT
GCCAGTGGCGATAAGTCGTGTCTTACCGGGTTGGACTCAAGACGATAGTTACCGGATAAGGCGCAGCGGT
CGGGCTGAACGGGGGGTTCGTGCACACAGCCCAGCTTGGAGCGAACGACCTACACCGAACTGAGATACCT
ACAGCGTGAGCATTGAGAAAGCGCCACGCTTCCCGAAGGGAGAAAGGCGGACAGGTATCCGGTAAGCGGC
AGGGTCGGAACAGGAGAGCGCACGAGGGAGCTTCCAGGGGGAAACGCCTGGTATCTTTATAGTCCTGTCG
GGTTTCGCCACCTCTGACTTGAGCGTCGATTTTTGTGATGCTCGTCAGGGGGGCGGAGCCTATGGAAAAA
CGCCAGCAACGCGGCCTTTTTACGGTTCCTGGCCTTTTGCTGGCCTTTTGCTCACATGTTCTTTCCTGCG
TTATCCCCTGATTCTGTGGATAACCGTATTACCGCCTTTGAGTGAGCTGATACCGCTCGCCGCAGCCGAA
CGACCGAGCGCAGCGAGTCAGTGAGCGAGGAAGCGGAAGAGCGCCCAATACGCAAACCGCCTCTCCCCGC
GCGTTGGCCGATTCATTAATGCAGCTGGCACGACAGGTTTCCCGACTGGAAAGCGGGCAGTGAGCGCAAC
GCAATTAATGTGAGTTAGCTCACTCATTAGGCACCCCAGGCTTTACACTTTATGCTTCCGGCTCGTATGT
TGTGTGGAATTGTGAGCGGATAACAATTTCACACAGGAAACAGCT
