>Addgene plasmid #1439 | pPD22_04 | addgene partial sequence | sequence record 16580 | 1439_m13reverse
GNGNCTGCNGTCGACTCTAGAGGATCCCCGGGATTGGCCAAAGGACCCAAAGGTATGTTTCGAATGATAC
TAACATAACATAGAACATTTTCAGGAGGACCCTTGAGGGTACCGAGCTCAGAAAAAATGACTGCTCCAAA
GAAGAAGCGTAAGGTACCGGTGGGTGAAGACCAGAAACAGCACCTCGAACTGAGCCGCGATATTGCCCAG
CGTTTCAACGCGCTGTATGGCGAGATCGATCCCGTCGTTTTACAACGTCGTGACTGGGAAAACCCTGGCG
TTACCCAACTTAATCGCCTTGCAGCACATCCCCCTTTCGCCAGCTGGCGTAATAGCGAAGAGGCCCGCAC
CGATCGCCCTTCCCAACAGTTGCGCAGCCTGAATGGCGAATGGCGCTTTGCCTGGTTTCCGGCACCAGAA
GCGGTGCCGGAAAGCTGGCTGGAGTGCGATCTTCCTGAGGCCGATACTGTCGTCGTCCCCTCAAACTGGC
AGATGCACGGTTACGATGCGCCCATCTACACCAACGTGACCTATCCCATTACGGTCAATCCGCCGTTTGT
TCCCACGGAGAATCCGACGGGTTGTTACTCGCTCACATTTAATGTTGATGAAAGCTGGCTACAGGAAGGC
CAGACGCGAATTATTTTTGATGGCGTTAACTCGGCGTTTCATCTGTGGTGCAACGGGCGCTGGGTCGGTT
ACGGCCAGGACAGTCGTTTGCCGTCTGAATTTGACCTGAGCGCATTTTTACGCGCCGGAGAAAACCGCCT
CGCGGTGATGGTGCTGCGCTGGAGTGACGGCAGTTATCTGGAAGATCAGGATATGTGGCGGATGAGCGGC
ATTTTCCGTGACGTCTCGTTGCTGCATAAACCGACTACACAAATCAGCGATTTCCATGTTGCCACTCGCT
TTAATGATGATTTCAGCCGCGCTGTACTGGAGGCTGAAGTTCANATGTGCGGCGAGTTGCGTGACTACCT
ACGGGTAACAGTTTCTTTATGGCAGGGTGAANCGCAGGTCGCCAGCGGCACCGCGCCNTTTCGGCGGTGA
AATTATCGATGANCGNGGNGGTTATGCCGATCGCGTCCNATTACGTCTGAACGTCNAAAACCCGAAACTG
NGGANGGNCNAAATCCCGAATCTTTNTCGNGGGGGGGTNAANTGCCNCCCCCCCAANGCNNCCTNATTNA
AAAAAANCCTGNNATNTTCGTTTNCCNNAGGGGGGAATNNAAANGNNTTTTTNTTTTNAAAAAAAACCNT
TTTTTNTNAGGGNTAACCCCCCNAAAATTTCTTNTGGNGNGGGNTGGGGAAAAAAAAAGNGGGGAATTTT
TTGANAAAAAAAANTNNGNGGGGNTTTTNTNAAAANCCCCGGGGGAN
